Addgene plasmid #17471: pENTR/pTER shEGFP #2 (728-2)
Purpose: Gateway entry vector for EGFPshRNA#2 under H1/TO promoter
Depositing lab: Eric Campeau & Paul Kaufman. Depositing organization: University of Massachusetts, Worcester. Publication: A versatile viral system for expression and depletion of proteins in mammalian cells. Campeau E, Ruhl VE, Rodier F, Smith CL, Rahmberg BL, Fuss JO, Campisi J, Yaswen P, Cooper PK, Kaufman PD.. PLoS One. 2009 Aug 6;4(8):e6529. 10.1371/journal.pone.0006529 PubMed 19657394.
Backbone
  Vector backbone: pENTR1A
  Backbone manufacturer: Invitrogen
  Backbone size w/o insert (bp): 2556
  Vector type: RNAi ; Entry vector
Growth in bacteria
  Bacterial resistance: Kanamycin, 50 μg/mL
  Growth temperature: 37°C
  Growth strain: DH5alpha
  Growth instructions: TOP10F', 37oC
  Copy number: High Copy
Gene/Insert
  Gene/Insert name: Enhanced green fluorescent protein shRNA #2 (alt name: GFP shRNA #2)
  Insert size (bp): 66
  Cloning method: Restriction Enzyme; 5′ cloning site Bgl II (destroyed during cloning); 3′ cloning site Hind III (not destroyed)
  Sequencing primers: 5′ ENTRforw; 3′ ENTRrev
Terms and licenses: Academic/Nonprofit Terms; Industry Terms: Not Available to Industry
Depositor comments: shRNA sequence is- 5'-CCGCTGGAGTACAACTACAACTTCAAGAGAGTTGTAGTTGTACTCCAGCTTTTT
How to cite: pENTR/pTER shEGFP #2 (728-2) was a gift from Eric Campeau & Paul Kaufman (Addgene plasmid # 17471 ; http://n2t.net/addgene:17471 ; RRID:Addgene_17471)
