[The description below was written by a language model from this plasmid's Addgene catalogue record and pLannotate feature annotations shown in this document.]
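Description:
pENTR/pTER shEGFP #2 (728-2) is a small Gateway entry plasmid (about 2.6 kb) built on the Invitrogen pENTR1A backbone and designed for RNA interference in mammalian cells. It is maintained in E. coli as a high-copy plasmid through a ColE1/pUC-type origin and is selected with kanamycin via the aph(3')-Ia resistance gene. The rrnB T1 and T2 transcription terminators lie upstream of the cloning region, where they shield the cassette from read-through transcription originating in the backbone.

The payload sits between the attL1 and attL2 recombination sites and consists of a human H1 RNA polymerase III promoter modified with a tet operator (the H1/TO promoter derived from pTER), followed by a 66 bp insert encoding a short hairpin RNA against enhanced GFP. The hairpin was cloned by restriction digestion, with the BglII site destroyed and the HindIII site retained. The automated annotation labels the operator element as a fragment of the PLtetO-1 promoter, and marks the two hairpin arms as short, oppositely oriented fragments of an mVenus-derived coding sequence. These hits simply reflect the tet operator and the sense and antisense GFP-matching stems of the shRNA, not a bacterial promoter or a fluorescent protein gene.

In cells expressing the Tet repressor, the operator allows hairpin transcription to be held off until tetracycline or doxycycline is added; without repressor, expression should be constitutive. Through an LR Clonase reaction the whole H1/TO-shRNA cassette can be moved into compatible destination vectors, in keeping with the modular viral expression and depletion system for which it was made. It is suited to knocking down EGFP reporters or serving as a control hairpin.
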