Features (pLannotate 1.2.2; 11 found; start..end, strand, type, name):
      1..46      +  rep_origin     RSF ori (fragment): Plasmids containing the RSF 1030 origin of replication can be propagated in E. coli cells that contain additional plasmids with compatible origins.
    106..149     -  terminator     rrnB T1 terminator: Escherichia coli rrnB; transcription terminator T1 from the E. coli rrnB gene
    281..308     +  terminator     rrnB T2 terminator: transcription terminator T2 from the E. coli rrnB gene
    358..457     +  protein_bind   attL1: mutant version of attL; recombination site for the Gateway® LR reaction LR Clonase™
    500..700     +  promoter       H1 promoter (fragment): human H1 RNA promoter
    699..718     +  promoter       PLtetO-1 promoter (fragment): modified phage lambda PL promoter with tet operator sites (Lutz and Bujard, 1997)
    723..741     +  CDS            VN155(I152L) (fragment): improved N-terminal fragment of mVenus for use in bimolecular fluorescence complementation (BiFC) (Kodama and Hu, 2010)
    751..771     -  CDS            VN155(I152L) (fragment): improved N-terminal fragment of mVenus for use in bimolecular fluorescence complementation (BiFC) (Kodama and Hu, 2010)
    849..948     -  protein_bind   attL2: mutant version of attL; recombination site for the Gateway® LR reaction LR Clonase™
   1071..1880    +  CDS            KanR: aminoglycoside phosphotransferase; aph(3')-Ia; confers resistance to kanamycin in bacteria or G418 (Geneticin®) in eukaryotes
   1970..2558    +  rep_origin     ori: high-copy-number ColE1/pMB1/pBR322/pUC origin of replication
>Addgene plasmid #17471 | pENTR/pTER shEGFP #2 (728-2) | depositor full sequence | sequence record 8636 | Author sequence
CTTTCCTGCGTTATCCCCTGATTCTGTGGATAACCGTATTACCGCTAGCATGGATCTCGGGGACGTCTAA
CTACTAAGCGAGAGTAGGGAACTGCCAGGCATCAAATAAAACGAAAGGCTCAGTCGGAAGACTGGGCCTT
TCGTTTTATCTGTTGTTTGTCGGTGAACGCTCTCCTGAGTAGGACAAATCCGCCGGGAGCGGATTTGAAC
GTTGTGAAGCAACGGCCCGGAGGGTGGCGGGCAGGACGCCCGCCATAAACTGCCAGGCATCAAACTAAGC
AGAAGGCCATCCTGACGGATGGCCTTTTTGCGTTTCTACAAACTCTTCCTGTTAGTTAGTTACTTAAGCT
CGGGCCCCAAATAATGATTTTATTTTGACTGATAGTGACCTGTTCGTTGCAACAAATTGATAAGCAATGC
TTTTTTATAATGCCAACTTTGTACAAAAAAGCAGGCTTTAAAGGAACCAATTCAGTCGACTGGATCCGGT
ACCGAATTCGAACGCTGACGTCATCAACCCGCTCCAAGGAATCGCGGCCCAGTGTCACTAGGCGGGAACA
CCCAGCGCGCGTGCGCCCTGGCAGGAAGATGGCTGTGAGGGACAGGGGAGTGGCGCCCTGCAATATTTGC
ATGTCGCTATGTGTTCTGGGAAATCACCATAAACGTGAAATGTCTTTGGATTTGGGAATCTTATAAGTTC
CCTATCAGTGATAGAGATCCCCGCTGGAGTACAACTACAACTTCAAGAGAGTTGTAGTTGTACTCCAGCT
TTTTGGAAAAGCTTGGTACCGAGCTCGGATCCACTAGTCCAGTGTGGTGGAATTCGCGGCCGCACTCGAG
ATATCTAGACCCAGCTTTCTTGTACAAAGTTGGCATTATAAGAAAGCATTGCTTATCAATTTGTTGCAAC
GAACAGGTCACTATCAGTCAAAATAAAATCATTATTTGCCATCCAGCTGCAGCTCTGGCCCGTGTCTCAA
AATCTCTGATGTTACATTGCACAAGATAAAAATATATCATCATGAACAATAAAACTGTCTGCTTACATAA
ACAGTAATACAAGGGGTGTTATGAGCCATATTCAACGGGAAACGTCGAGGCCGCGATTAAATTCCAACAT
GGATGCTGATTTATATGGGTATAAATGGGCTCGCGATAATGTCGGGCAATCAGGTGCGACAATCTATCGC
TTGTATGGGAAGCCCGATGCGCCAGAGTTGTTTCTGAAACATGGCAAAGGTAGCGTTGCCAATGATGTTA
CAGATGAGATGGTCAGACTAAACTGGCTGACGGAATTTATGCCTCTTCCGACCATCAAGCATTTTATCCG
TACTCCTGATGATGCATGGTTACTCACCACTGCGATCCCCGGAAAAACAGCATTCCAGGTATTAGAAGAA
TATCCTGATTCAGGTGAAAATATTGTTGATGCGCTGGCAGTGTCCCTGCGCCGGTTGCATTCGATTCCTG
TTTGTAATTGTCCTTTTAACAGCGATCGCGTATTTCGTCTCGCTCAGGCGCAATCACGAATGAATAACGG
TTTGGTTGATGCGAGTGATTTTGATGACGAGCGTAATGGCTGGCCTGTTGAACAAGTCTGGAAAGAAATG
CATAAACTTTTGCCATTCTCACCGGATTCAGTCGTCACTCATGGTGATTTCTCACTTGATAACCTTATTT
TTGACGAGGGGAAATTAATAGGTTGTATTGATGTTGGACGAGTCGGAATCGCAGACCGATACCAGGATCT
TGCCATCCTATGGAACTGCCTCGGTGAGTTTTCTCCTTCATTACAGAAACGGCTTTTTCAAAAATATGGT
ATTGATAATCCTGATATGAATAAATTGCAGTTTCATTTGATGCTCGATGAGTTTTTCTAATCAGAATTGG
TTAATTGGTTGTAACATTATTCAGATTGGGCCCCGTTCCACTGAGCGTCAGACCCGGTAGAAAAGATCAA
AGGATCTTCTTGAGATCCTTTTTTTCTGCGCGTAATCTGCTGCTTGCAAACAAAAAAACCACCGCTACCA
GCGGTGGTTTGTTTGCCGGATCAAGAGCTACCAACTCTTTTTCCGAAGGTAACTGGCTTCAGCAGAGCGC
AGATACCAAATACTGTTCTTCTAGTGTAGCCGTAGTTAGGCCACCACTTCAAGAACTCTGTAGCACCGCC
TACATACCTCGCTCTGCTAATCCTGTTACCAGTGGCTGCTGCCAGTGGCGATAAGTCGTGTCTTACCGGG
TTGGACTCAAGACGATAGTTACCGGATAAGGCGCAGCGGTCGGGCTGAACGGGGGGTTCGTGCACACAGC
CCAGCTTGGAGCGAACGACCTACACCGAACTGAGATACCTACAGCGTGAGCTATGAGAAAGCGCCACGCT
TCCCGAAGGGAGAAAGGCGGACAGGTATCCGGTAAGCGGCAGGGTCGGAACAGGAGAGCGCACGAGGGAG
CTTCCAGGGGGAAACGCCTGGTATCTTTATAGTCCTGTCGGGTTTCGCCACCTCTGACTTGAGCGTCGAT
TTTTGTGATGCTCGTCAGGGGGGCGGAGCCTATGGAAAAACGCCAGCAACGCGGCCTTTTTACGGTTCCT
GGCCTTTTGCTGGCCTTTTGCTCACATGTT
