>Addgene plasmid #17471 | pENTR/pTER shEGFP #2 (728-2) | addgene partial sequence | sequence record 25927 | 17471 with H1
CTTTGGATTTGGGATCTTATAAGTTCCCTATCAGTGATAGAGATCCCCGCTGGAGTACAACTACAACTTC
AAGAGAGTTGTAGTTGTACTCCAGCTTTTTGGAAAAGCTTGGTACCGAGCTCGGATCCACTAGTCCAGTG
TGGTGGAATTCGCGGCCGCACTCGAGATATCTAGACCCAGCTTTCTTGTACAAAGTTGGCATTATAAGAA
AGCATTGCTTATCAATTTGTTGCAACGAACAGGTCACTATCAGTCAAAATAAAATCATTATTTGCCATCC
AGCTGCAGCTCTGGCCCGTGTCTCAAAATCTCTGATGTTACATTGCACAAGATAAAAATATATCATCATG
AACAATAAAACTGTCTGCTTACATAAACAGTAATACAAGGGGTGTTATGAGCCATATTCAACGGGAAACG
TCGAGGCCGCGATTAAATTCCAACATGGATGCTGATTTATATGGGTATAAATGGGCTCGCGATAATGTCG
GGCAATCAGGTGCGACAATCTATCGCTTGTATGGGAAGCCCGATGCGCCAGAGTTGTTTCTGAAACATGG
CAAAGGTAGCGTTGCCAATGATGTTACAGATGAGATGGTCAGACTAAACTGGCTGACGGAATT
